>Addgene plasmid #34562 | pWarf(+) | addgene full sequence | sequence record 206010 | Addgene NGS Result
GGCAACAGCTGATTGCCCTTCACCGCCTGGCCCTGAGAGAGTTGCAGCAAGCGGTCCACGCTGGTTTGCC
CCAGCAGGCGAAAATCCTGTTTGATGGTGGTTAACGGCGGGATATAACATGAGCTGTCTTCGGTATCGTC
GTATCCCACTACCGAGATATCCGCACCAACGCGCAGCCCGGACTCGGTAATGGCGCGCATTGCGCCCAGC
GCCATCTGATCGTTGGCAACCAGCATCGCAGTGGGAACGATGCCCTCATTCAGCATTTGCATGGTTTGTT
GAAAACCGGACATGGCACTCCAGTCGCCTTCCCGTTCCGCTATCGGCTGAATTTGATTGCGAGTGAGATA
TTTATGCCAGCCAGCCAGACGCAGACGCGCCGAGACAGAACTTAATGGGCCCGCTAACAGCGCGATTTGC
TGGTGACCCAATGCGACCAGATGCTCCACGCCCAGTCGCGTACCGTCTTCATGGGAGAAAATAATACTGT
TGATGGGTGTCTGGTCAGAGACATCAAGAAATAACGCCGGAACATTAGTGCAGGCAGCTTCCACAGCAAT
GGCATCCTGGTCATCCAGCGGATAGTTAATGATCAGCCCACTGACGCGTTGCGCGAGAAGATTGTGCACC
GCCGCTTTACAGGCTTCGACGCCGCTTCGTTCTACCATCGACACCACCACGCTGGCACCCAGTTGATCGG
CGCGAGATTTAATCGCCGCGACAATTTGCGACGGCGCGTGCAGGGCCAGACTGGAGGTGGCAACGCCAAT
CAGCAACGACTGTTTGCCCGCCAGTTGTTGTGCCACGCGGTTGGGAATGTAATTCAGCTCCGCCATCGCC
GCTTCCACTTTTTCCCGCGTTTTCGCAGAAACGTGGCTGGCCTGGTTCACCACGCGGGAAACGGTCTGAT
AAGAGACACCGGCATACTCTGCGACATCGTATAACGTTACTGGTTTCACATTCACCACCCTGAATTGACT
CTCTTCCGGGCGCTATCATGCCATACCGCGAAAGGTTTTGCGCCATTCGATGGTGTCCGGGATCTCGACG
CTCTCCCTTATGCGACTCCTGCATTAGGAAGCAGCCCAGTAGTAGGTTGAGGCCGTTGAGCACCGCCGCC
GCAAGGAATGGTGCATGCAAGGAGATGGCGCCCAACAGTCCCCCGGCCACGGGGCCTGCCACCATACCCA
CGCCGAAACAAGCGCTCATGAGCCCGAAGTGGCGAGCCCGATCTTCCCCATCGGTGATGTCGGCGATATA
GGCGCCAGCAACCGCACCTGTGGCGCCGGTGATGCCGGCCACGATGCGTCCGGCGTAGAGGATCGAGATC
TCGATCCCGCGAAATTAATACGACTCACTATAGGGGAATTGTGAGCGGATAACAATTCCCCTCTAGAAAT
AATTTTGTTTAACTTTAAGAAGGAGACTCGAGATGTTAAGAATTCCGGGTACCTGGATCCTTGGAAGTCT
TGTTTCAGGGACCATTAATTAACGGTGGTGAGATTACATTAATTATTTTTGGTGTGATGGCTGGTGTTAT
TGGAACGATCCTCTTAATTTCTTACGGTATTCGTCGTCTGATTAAGGGTTCTGGTGGTTTCAGCAAAGGA
GAAGAACTTTTCACTGGAGTTGTCCCAATTCTTGTTGAATTAGATGGTGATGTTAATGGGCACAAATTTT
CTGTCAGTGGAGAGGGTGAAGGTGATGCTACATACGGAAAACTCACCCTTAAATTTATTTGCACTACTGG
AAAACTACCTGTTCCATGGCCAACACTTGTCACTACTCTGACCTATGGTGTTCAATGCTTTTCCCGTTAT
CCGGATCACATGAAACGGCATGACTTTTTCAAGAGTGCCATGCCCGAAGGTTATGTACAGGAACGCACTA
TATCTTTCAAAGATGACGGGAACTACAAGACGCGTGCTGAAGTCAAGTTTGAAGGTGATACCCTTGTTAA
TCGTATCGAGTTAAAGGGTATTGATTTTAAAGAAGATGGAAACATTCTCGGACACAAACTAGAGTACAAC
TATAACTCACACAATGTATACATCACGGCAGACAAACAAAAGAATGGAATCAAAGCTAACTTCAAAATTC
GCCACAACATTGAAGATGGTTCCGTTCAACTAGCAGACCATTATCAACAAAATACTCCAATTGGCGATGG
CCCTGTCCTTTTACCAGACAACCATTACCTGTCGACACAATCTGCCCTTTCGAAAGATCCCAACGAAAAG
CGTGACCACATGGTCCTTCTTGAGTTTGTAACTGCTGCTGGGATTACACATGGCATGGATGAGCTCTACA
AAAAGCTTGCGGCCCATCATCATCACCACCACCACCACTGAGATCCGGCTGCTAACAAAGCCCGAAAGGA
AGCTGAGTTGGCTGCTGCCACCGCTGAGCAATAACTAGCATAACCCCTTGGGGCCTCTAAACGGGTCTTG
AGGGGTTTTTTGCTGAAAGGAGGAACTATATCCGGATTGGCGAATGGGACGCGCCCTGTAGCGGCGCATT
AAGCA
[97 nt withheld, positions 2526-2622]
C
[91 nt withheld, positions 2624-2714]
A
[49 nt withheld, positions 2716-2764]
CCTTTGACGTTGGAGTCCACGTTCTTT
[37 nt withheld, positions 2792-2828]
ACCCTATCTCGGTCTATTCTTTTGATTTATAAGGGATTTTGCCGATTTCGGCCTATTGGTTAAAAAATGA
GCTGATTTAACAAAAATTTAACGCGAATTTTAACAAAATATTAACGCTTACAATTTAGGTGGCACTTTTC
GGGGAAATGTGCGCGGAACCCCTATTTGTTTATTTTTCTAAATACATTCAAATATGTATCCGCTCATGAA
TTAATTCTTAGAAAAACTCATCGAGCATCAAATGAAACTGCAATTTATTCATATCAGGATTATCAATACC
ATATTTTTGAAAAAGCCGTTTCTGTAATGAAGGAGAAAACTCACCGAGGCAGTTCCATAGGATGGCAAGA
TCCTGGTATCGGTCTGCGATTCCGACTCGTCCAACATCAATACAACCTATTAATTTCCCCTCGTCAAAAA
TAAGGTTATCAAGTGAGAAATCACCATGAGTGACGACTGAATCCGGTGAGAATGGCAAAAGTTTATGCAT
TTCTTTCCAGACTTGTTCAACAGGCCAGCCATTACGCTCGTCATCAAAATCACTCGCATCAACCAAACCG
TTATTCATTCGTGATTGCGCCTGAGCGAGACGAAATACGCGATCGCTGTTAAAAGGACAATTACAAACAG
GAATCGAATGCAACCGGCGCAGGAACACTGCCAGCGCATCAACAATATTTTCACCTGAATCAGGATATTC
TTCTAATACCTGGAATGCTGTTTTCCCGGGGATCGCAGTGGTGAGTAACCATGCATCATCAGGAGTACGG
ATAAAATGCTTGATGGTCGGAAGAGGCATAAATTCCGTCAGCCAGTTTAGTCTGACCATCTCATCTGTAA
CATCATTGGCAACGCTACCTTTGCCATGTTTCAGAAACAACTCTGGCGCATCGGGCTTCCCATACAATCG
ATAGATTGTCGCACCTGATTGCCCGACATTATCGCGAGCCCATTTATACCCATATAAATCAGCATCCATG
TTGGAATTTAATCGCGGCCTAGAGCAAGACGTTTCCCGTTGAATATGGCTCATAACACCCCTTGTATTAC
TGTTTATGTAAGCAGACAGTTTTATTGTTCATGACCAAAATCCCTTAACGTGAGTTTTCGTTCCACTGAG
CGTCAGACCCCGTAGAAAAGATCAAAGGATCTTCTTGAGATCCTTTTTTTCTGCGCGTAATCTGCTGCTT
GCAAACAAAAAAACCACCGCTACCAGCGGTGGTTTGTTTGCCGGATCAAGAGCTACCAACTCTTTTTCCG
AAGGTAACTGGCTTCAGCAGAGCGCAGATACCAAATACTGTCCTTCTAGTGTAGCCGTAGTTAGGCCACC
ACTTCAAGAACTCTGTAGCACCGCCTACATACCTCGCTCTGCTAATCCTGTTACCAGTGGCTGCTGCCAG
TGGCGATAAGTCGTGTCTTACCGGGTTGGACTCAAGACGATAGTTACCGGATAAGGCGCAGCGGTCGGGC
TGAACGGGGGGTTCGTGCACACAGCCCAGCTTGGAGCGAACGACCTACACCGAACTGAGATACCTACAGC
GTGAGCTATGAGAAAGCGCCACGCTTCCCGAAGGGAGAAAGGCGGACAGGTATCCGGTAAGCGGCAGGGT
CGGAACAGGAGAGCGCACGAGGGAGCTTCCAGGGGGAAACGCCTGGTATCTTTATAGTCCTGTCGGGTTT
CGCCACCTCTGACTTGAGCGTCGATTTTTGTGATGCTCGTCAGGGGGGCGGAGCCTATGGAAAAACGCCA
GCAACGCGGCCTTTTTACGGTTCCTGGCCTTTTGCTGGCCTTTTGCTCACATGTTCTTTCCTGCGTTATC
CCCTGATTCTGTGGATAACCGTATTACCGCCTTTGAGTGAGCTGATACCGCTCGCCGCAGCCGAACGACC
GAGCGCAGCGAGTCAGTGAGCGAGGAAGCGGAAGAGCGCCTGATGCGGTATTTTCTCCTTACGCATCTGT
GCGGTATTTCACACCGCAATGGTGCACTCTCAGTACAATCTGCTCTGATGCCGCATAGTTAAGCCAGTAT
ACACTCCGCTATCGCTACGTGACTGGGTCATGGCTGCGCCCCGACACCCGCCAACACCCGCTGACGCGCC
CTGACGGGCTTGTCTGCTCCCGGCATCCGCTTACAGACAAGCTGTGACCGTCTCCGGGAGCTGCATGTGT
CAGAGGTTTTCACCGTCATCACCGAAACGCGCGAGGCAGCTGCGGTAAAGCTCATCAGCGTGGTCGTGAA
GCGATTCACAGATGTCTGCCTGTTCATCCGCGTCCAGCTCGTTGAGTTTCTCCAGAAGCGTTAATGTCTG
GCTTCTGATAAAGCGGGCCATGTTAAGGGCGGTTTTTTCCTGTTTGGTCACTGATGCCTCCGTGTAAGGG
GGATTTCTGTTCATGGGGGTAATGATACCGATGAAACGAGAGAGGATGCTCACGATACGGGTTACTGATG
ATGAACATGCCCGGTTACTGGAACGTTGTGAGGGTAAACAACTGGCGGTATGGATGCGGCGGGACCAGAG
AAAAATCACTCAGGGTCAATGCCAGCGCTTCGTTAATACAGATGTAGGTGTTCCACAGGGTAGCCAGCAG
CATCCTGCGATGCAGATCCGGAACATAATGGTGCAGGGCGCTGACTTCCGCGTTTCCAGACTTTACGAAA
CACGGAAACCGAAGACCATTCATGTTGTTGCTCAGGTCGCAGACGTTTTGCAGCAGCAGTCGCTTCACGT
TCGCTCGCGTATCGGTGATTCATTCTGCTAACCAGTAAGGCAACCCCGCCAGCCTAGCCGGGTCCTCAAC
GACAGGAGCACGATCATGCGCACCCGTGGGGCCGCCATGCCGGCGATAATGGCCTGCTTCTCGCCGAAAC
GTTTGGTGGCGGGACCAGTGACGAAGGCTTGAGCGAGGGCGTGCAAGATTCCGAATACCGCAAGCGACAG
GCCGATCATCGTCGCGCTCCAGCGAAAGCGGTCCTCGCCGAAAATGACCCAGAGCGCTGCCGGCACCTGT
CCTACGAGTTGCATGATAAAGAAGACAGTCATAAGTGCGGCGACGATAGTCATGCCCCGCGCCCACCGGA
AGGAGCTGACTGGGTTGAAGGCTCTCAAGGGCATCGGTCGAGATCCCGGTGCCTAATGAGTGAGCTAACT
TACATTAATTGCGTTGCGCTCACTGCCCGCTTTCCAGTCGGGAAACCTGTCGTGCCAGCTGCATTAATGA
ATCGGCCAACGCGCGGGGAGAGGCGGTTTGCGTATTGGGCGCCAGGGTGGTTTTTCTTTTCACCAGTGAG
ACG
Features (pLannotate 1.2.2; 19 found; start..end, strand, type, name):
    960..1037    -  promoter       lacI promoter: lacI
   1045..1324    -  CDS            TcR (fragment): tetracycline efflux protein; tet; confers resistance to tetracycline
   1346..1364    +  promoter       T7 promoter: promoter for bacteriophage T7 RNA polymerase
   1365..1389    +  protein_bind   lac operator: The lac repressor binds to the lac operator to inhibit transcription in E. coli. This inhibition can be relieved by adding lactose or isopropyl-β-D-thiogalactopyranoside (IPTG). lac repressor encoded by lacI
   1404..1426    +  RBS            RBS: efficient ribosome binding site from bacteriophage T7 gene 10 (Olins and Rangwala, 1989)
   1503..1586    +  CDS            GYPB (fragment): GLPB_HUMAN - Also known as GPB. Experimental evidence at protein level: Swiss-Prot protein existence level 1. This protein is a minor sialoglycoprotein in erythrocyte membranes. From Homo sapiens (Human).
   1602..2312    +  CDS            Folding Reporter GFP: Folding Reporter GFP is a basic (constitutively fluorescent) green fluorescent protein published in 1999, derived from Aequorea victoria.
   2358..2407    +  CDS            SET1 (fragment): solubility-enhancement tag derived from T7 phage gene 10B
   2415..2462    +  terminator     T7 terminator: transcription terminator for bacteriophage T7 RNA polymerase
   2499..2954    +  rep_origin     f1 ori (sequence partly withheld): f1 bacteriophage origin of replication; arrow indicates direction of (+) strand synthesis
   2980..3037    +  promoter       AmpR promoter (fragment): bla
   3046..3861    -  CDS            KanR: aminoglycoside phosphotransferase; aph(3')-Ia; confers resistance to kanamycin in bacteria or G418 (Geneticin®) in eukaryotes
   3983..4571    +  rep_origin     ori: high-copy-number ColE1/pMB1/pBR322/pUC origin of replication
   4757..4896    -  misc_feature   bom: basis of mobility region from pBR322
   4998..5189    -  CDS            rop: Rop protein, which maintains plasmids at low copy number; rop
   5206..5586    +  CDS            YPB1_ECOLX: Protein predicted: Swiss-Prot protein existence level 4. From Escherichia coli.
   5658..5949    -  CDS            TcR (fragment): tetracycline efflux protein; tet; confers resistance to tetracycline
   5964..5985    -  protein_bind   CAP binding site: CAP binding activates transcription in the presence of cAMP. E. coli catabolite activator protein
   5998..959     -  CDS            lacI (across the origin): lac repressor; lacI; The lac repressor binds to the lac operator to inhibit transcription in E. coli. This inhibition can be relieved by adding lactose or isopropyl-β-D-thiogalactopyranoside (IPTG).
