[The description below was written by a language model from this plasmid's Addgene catalogue record and pLannotate feature annotations shown in this document.]
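Description:
pWarf(+) is a bacterial expression vector built on the pET28a(+) backbone for producing membrane proteins in E. coli as C-terminal GFP fusions. It is selected with kanamycin through the KanR (aminoglycoside phosphotransferase) gene and replicates from a ColE1/pBR322-type origin. The bom and rop elements are also present, although the catalogue lists the plasmid as high copy. An f1 origin is included as well. Expression is driven by the T7 promoter with an adjacent lac operator and the T7 gene 10 ribosome binding site, and a plasmid-borne lacI gene supplies the repressor. Transcription therefore depends on a host that provides T7 RNA polymerase and is induced with IPTG, and it ends at the T7 terminator.

The catalogued insert is an HRV 3C–GPA–GFP–8His cassette placed downstream of the RBS. The annotation detects a short glycophorin-like segment, matched by the software to human glycophorin B although the record names it GPA, followed by Folding Reporter GFP. The HRV 3C protease site and the octahistidine tag are not annotated separately but are stated in the insert name. A small "SET1" fragment and the TcR fragments appear to be residual backbone matches rather than functional parts.

According to the associated publication title, the design addresses membrane proteins whose C-terminus may be intracellular or extracellular. The glycophorin segment presumably acts as an added transmembrane span that keeps GFP in the cytoplasm, where it can fold and fluoresce. GFP then reports on expression and folding, the His tag allows affinity purification, and 3C cleavage removes the fusion partner. The record lists no target gene, so this appears to be the empty cloning vector.
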