Addgene plasmid #34562: pWarf(+)
Depositing lab: Jeff Abramson. Depositing organization: University of California, Los Angeles (UCLA). Publication: Bridging the gap: a GFP-based strategy for overexpression and purification of membrane proteins with intra and extracellular C-termini. Hsieh JM, Besserer GM, Madej MG, Bui HQ, Kwon S, Abramson J. Protein Sci. 2010 Apr;19(4):868-80. 10.1002/pro.365 PubMed 20196076.
Backbone
  Vector backbone: pET28a(+)
  Backbone manufacturer: EMD
  Backbone size w/o insert (bp): 5329
  Vector type: Bacterial Expression
Growth in bacteria
  Bacterial resistance: Kanamycin, 50 μg/mL
  Growth temperature: 37°C
  Growth strain: XL1 Blue
  Copy number: High Copy
Gene/Insert
  Gene/Insert name: HRV 3C-GPA-GFP-8HIS
Terms and licenses: Academic/Nonprofit Terms; Industry Terms: Not Available to Industry
How to cite: pWarf(+) was a gift from Jeff Abramson (Addgene plasmid # 34562 ; http://n2t.net/addgene:34562 ; RRID:Addgene_34562)
