>Addgene plasmid #34562 | pWarf(+) | addgene partial sequence | sequence record 42532 | T7-term
TTCGGGCTTGTTAGCAGCCGGATCTCAGTGGTGGTGGTGGTGATGATGATGGGCCGCAAGCTTTTTGTAG
AGCTCATCCATGCCATGTGTAATCCCAGCAGCAGTTACAAACTCAAGAAGGACCATGTGGTCACGCTTTT
CGTTGGGATCTTTCGAAAGGGCAGATTGTGTCGACAGGTAATGGTTGTCTGGTAAAAGGACAGGGCCATC
GCCAATTGGAGTATTTTGTTGATAATGGTCTGCTAGTTGAACGGAACCATCTTCAATGTTGTGGCGAATT
TTGAAGTTAGCTTTGATTCCATTCTTTTGTTTGTCTGCCGTGATGTATACATTGTGTGAGTTATAGTTGT
ACTCTAGTTTGTGTCCGAGAATGTTTCCATCTTCTTTAAAATCAATACCCTTTAACTCGATACGATTAAC
AAGGGTATCACCTTCAAACTTGACTTCAGCACGCGTCTTGTAGTTCCCGTCATCTTTGAAAGATATAGTG
CGTTCCTGTACATAACCTTCGGGCATGGCACTCTTGAAAAAGTCATGCCGTTTCATGTGATCCGGATAAC
GGGAAAAGCATTGAACACCATAGGTCAGAGTAGTGACAAGTGTTGGCCATGGAACAGGTAGTTTTCCAGT
AGTGCAAATA
