>Addgene plasmid #34562 | pWarf(+) | addgene partial sequence | sequence record 42533 | T7 5'-TAATACGACTCACTATAGGG-3'
ACTTTAAGAAGGAGACTCGAGATGTTAAGAATTCCGGGTACCTGGATCCTTGGAAGTCTTGTTTCAGGGA
CCATTAATTAACGGTGGTGAGATTACATTAATTATTTTTGGTGTGATGGCTGGTGTTATTGGAACGATCC
TCTTAATTTCTTACGGTATTCGTCGTCTGATTAAGGGTTCTGGTGGTTTCAGCAAAGGAGAAGAACTTTT
CACTGGAGTTGTCCCAATTCTTGTTGAATTAGATGGTGATGTTAATGGGCACAAATTTTCTGTCAGTGGA
GAGGGTGAAGGTGATGCTACATACGGAAAACTCACCCTTAAATTTATTTGCACTACTGGAAAACTACCTG
TTCCATGGCCAACACTTGTCACTACTCTGACCTATGGTGTTCAATGCTTTTCCCGTTATCCGGATCACAT
GAAACGGCATGACTTTTTCAAGAGTGCCATGCCCGAAGGTTATGTACAGGAACGCACTATATCTTTCAAA
GATGACGGGAACTACAAGACGCGTGCTGAAGTCAAGTTTGAAGGTGATACCCTTGTTAATCGTATCGAGT
TAAAGGGTATTGATTTTAAAGAAGATGGAAACATTCTCGGACACAAACTAGAGTACAACTATAACTCACA
CAATGTATACATCACGGCAGACAAACAAAAGAATGGAATCAAAGCTAACTTCAAAATTCGCCACAACATT
GAAGATGGTTCCGTTCAACTAGCAGACCATTATCAACAAAATACTCCAATTGGCGATGGCCCTGTCCTTT
TACCAGACAACCATTACCTGTCGACACAATCTGCCCTTTCGAAAGATCCCAACGAAAAGCGTGACCACAT
GGTCCTTCTTGAGTTTGTAACTGCTGCTGGGATTACACATGGCATGGATGA
