>Addgene plasmid #34562 | pWarf(+) | depositor partial sequence | sequence record 43796 | pWarf(+) from depositor
ACTTTAAGAAGGAGACTCGAGATGTTAAGAATTCCGGGTACCTGGATCCTTGGAAGTCTTGTTTCAGGGA
CCATTAATTAACGGTGGTGAGATTACATTAATTATTTTTGGTGTGATGGCTGGTGTTATTGGAACGATCC
TCTTAATTTCTTACGGTATTCGTCGTCTGATTAAGGGTTCTGGTGGTTTCAGCAAAGGAGAAGAACTTTT
CACTGGAGTTGTCCCAATTCTTGTTGAATTAGATGGTGATGTTAATGGGCACAAATTTTCTGTCAGTGGA
GAGGGTGAAGGTGATGCTACATACGGAAAACTCACCCTTAAATTTATTTGCACTACTGGAAAACTACCTG
TTCCATGGCCAACACTTGTCACTACTCTGACCTATGGTGTTCAATGCTTTTCCCGTTATCCGGATCACAT
GAAACGGCATGACTTTTTCAAGAGTGCCATGCCCGAAGGTTATGTACAGGAACGCACTATATCTTTCAAA
GATGACGGGAACTACAAGACGCGTGCTGAAGTCAAGTTTGAAGGTGATACCCTTGTTAATCGTATCGAGT
TAAAGGGTATTGATTTTAAAGAAGATGGAAACATTCTCGGACACAAACTAGAGTACAACTATAACTCACA
CAATGTATACATCACGGCAGACAAACAAAAGAATGGAATCAAAGCTAACTTCAAAATTCGCCACAACATT
GAAGATGGTTCCGTTCAACTAGCAGACCATTATCAACAAAATACTCCAATTGGCGATGGCCCTGTCCTTT
TACCAGACAACCATTACCTGTCGACACAATCTGCCCTTTCGAAAGATCCCAACGAAAAGCGTGACCACAT
GGTCCTTCTTGAGTTTGTAACTGCTGCTGGGATTACACATGGCATGGATGAGCTCTACAAAAAGCTTGCG
GCCCATCATCATCACCACCACCACCACTGAGATCCGGCTGCTAACAAGCCCGAA
